>Addgene plasmid #241367 | pLVX-IRES-NEO-NF2-18-SNAP | addgene full sequence | sequence record 481773 | Addgene NGS Result
TTGAGATCCTTTTTTTCTGCGCGTAATCTGCTGCTTGCAAACAAAAAAACCACCGCTACCAGCGGTGGTT
TGTTTGCCGGATCAAGAGCTACCAACTCTTTTTCCGAAGGTAACTGGCTTCAGCAGAGCGCAGATACCAA
ATACTGTTCTTCTAGTGTAGCCGTAGTTAGGCCACCACTTCAAGAACTCTGTAGCACCGCCTACATACCT
CGCTCTGCTAATCCTGTTACCAGTGGCTGCTGCCAGTGGCGATAAGTCGTGTCTTACCGGGTTGGACTCA
AGACGATAGTTACCGGATAAGGCGCAGCGGTCGGGCTGAACGGGGGGTTCGTGCACACAGCCCAGCTTGG
AGCGAACGACCTACACCGAACTGAGATACCTACAGCGTGAGCTATGAGAAAGCGCCACGCTTCCCGAAGG
GAGAAAGGCGGACAGGTATCCGGTAAGCGGCAGGGTCGGAACAGGAGAGCGCACGAGGGAGCTTCCAGGG
GGAAACGCCTGGTATCTTTATAGTCCTGTCGGGTTTCGCCACCTCTGACTTGAGCGTCGATTTTTGTGAT
GCTCGTCAGGGGGGCGGAGCCTATGGAAAAACGCCAGCAACGCGGCCTTTTTACGGTTCCTGGCCTTTTG
CTGGCCTTTTGCTCACATGTTCTTTCCTGCGTTATCCCCTGATTCTGTGGATAACCGTATTACCGCCTTT
GAGTGAGCTGATACCGCTCGCCGCAGCCGAACGACCGAGCGCAGCGAGTCAGTGAGCGAGGAAGCGGAAG
AGCGCCCAATACGCAAACCGCCTCTCCCCGCGCGTTGGCCGATTCATTAATGCAGCTGGCACGACAGGTT
TCCCGACTGGAAAGCGGGCAGTGAGCGCAACGCAATTAATGTGAGTTAGCTCACTCATTAGGCACCCCAG
GCTTTACACTTTATGCTTCCGGCTCGTATGTTGTGTGGAATTGTGAGCGGATAACAATTTCACACAGGAA
ACAGCTATGACCATGATTACGCCAAGCTCTAGCTAGAGGTCGACGGTAAACGCTAGCAATGTCAAGGCCT
CTCACTCTCTGATATTCATTTCTTTGCAAGTTATAAATACTGAATAATAAGATGACATGAACTACTACTG
CTAGAGATTTTCCACACTGACTAAAAGGGTCTGAGGGATCTCTAGTTACCAGAGTCACACAACAGACGGG
CACACACTACTTGAAGCACTCAAGGCAAGCTTTATTGAGGCTTAAGCAGTGGGTTCCCTAGTTAGCCAGA
GAGCTCCCAGGCTCAGATCTGGTCTAACCAGAGAGACCCAGTACAGGCAAAAAGCAGCTGCTTATATGCA
GGATCTGAGGGCTCGCCACTCCCCAGTCCCGCCCAGGCCACGCCTCCCTGGAAAGTCCCCAGCGGAAAGT
CCCTTGTAGCAAGCTCGATATCAGCAGTTCTTGAAGTACTCCGGATGCAGCTCTCGGGCCACGTGATGAA
ATGCTAGGCGGCTGTCAAACCTCCACTCTAACACTTCTCTCTCCGGGTCATCCATCCCATGCAGGCTCAC
AGGGTGTAACAAGCTGGTGTTCTCTCCTTTATTGGCCTCTTCTACCTTATCTGGCTCAACTGGTACTAGC
TTGTAGCACCATCCAAAGGTCAGTGGATATCTGACCCCTGGCCCTGGTGTGTAGTTCTGCTAATCAGGGA
AGTAGCCTTGTGTGTGGTAGATCCACAGATCAAGGATATCTTGTCTTCGTTGGGAGTGAATTAGCCCTTC
CAGTCCCCTCTTTTCTTTTAAAAAGTGGCTAAGATCTACAGCTGCCTTGTAAGTCATTGGTCTTAAAGGT
ACCTGAGGTGTGACTGGAAAACCCACCTCCTCCTCCTCTTGTGCTTCTAGCCAGGCACAATCAGCATTGG
TAGCTGCTGTATTGCTACTTGTGATTGCTCCATGTTTTTCTAGGTCTCGACTGCAGAATTAATTCCAGGC
GGGGAGGCGGCCCAAAGGGAGATCCGACTCGTCTGAGGGCGAAGGCGAAGACGCGGAAGAGGCCGCAGAG
CCGGCAGCAGGCCGCGGGAAGGAAGGTCCGCTGGATTGAGGGCCGAAGGGACGTAGCAGAAGGACGTCCC
GCGCAGAATCCAGGTGGCAACACAGGCGAGCAGCCATGGAAAGGACGTCAGCTTCCCCGACAACACCACG
GAATTGTCAGTGCCCAACAGCCGAGCCCCTGTCCAGCAGCGGGCAAGGCAGGCGGCGATGAGTTCCGCCG
TGGCAATAGGGAGGGGGAAAGCGAAAGTCCCGGAAAGGAGCTGACAGGTGGTGGCAATGCCCCAACCAGT
GGGGGTTGCGTCAGCAAACACAGTGCACACCACGCCACGTTGCCTGACAACGGGCCACAACTCCTCATAA
AGAGACAGCAACCAGGATTTATACAAGGAGGAGAAAATGAAAGCCATACGGGAAGCAATAGCATGATACA
AAGGCATTAAAGCAGCGTATCCACATAGCGTAAAAGGAGCAACATAGTTAAGAATACCAGTCAATCTTTC
ACAAATTTTGTAATCCAGAGGTTGATTGTTCCAGACGCGTTCAGAAGAACTCGTCAAGAAGGCGATAGAA
GGCGATGCGCTGCGAATCGGGAGCGGCGATACCGTAAAGCACGAGGAAGCGGTCAGCCCATTCGCCGCCA
AGCTCTTCAGCAATATCACGGGTAGCCAACGCTATGTCCTGATAGCGGTCCGCCACACCCAGCCGGCCAC
AGTCGATGAATCCAGAAAAGCGGCCATTTTCCACCATGATATTCGGCAAGCAGGCATCGCCATGGGTCAC
GACGAGATCCTCGCCGTCGGGCATGCGCGCCTTGAGCCTGGCGAACAGTTCGGCTGGCGCGAGCCCCTGA
TGCTCTTCGTCCAGATCATCCTGATCGACAAGACCGGCTTCCATCCGAGTACGTGCTCGCTCGATGCGAT
GTTTCGCTTGGTGGTCGAATGGGCAGGTAGCCGGATCAAGCGTATGCAGCCGCCGCATTGCATCAGCCAT
GATGGATACTTTCTCGGCAGGAGCAAGGTGAGATGACAGGAGATCCTGCCCCGGCACTTCGCCCAATAGC
AGCCAGTCCCTTCCCGCTTCAGTGACAACGTCGAGCACAGCTGCGCAAGGAACGCCCGTCGTGGCCAGCC
ACGATAGCCGCGCTGCCTCGTCCTGCAGTTCATTCAGGGCACCGGACAGGTCGGTCTTGACAAAAAGAAC
CGGGCGCCCCTGCGCTGACAGCCGGAACACGGCGGCATCAGAGCAGCCGATTGTCTGTTGTGCCCAGTCA
TAGCCGAATAGCCTCTCCACCCAAGCGGCCGGAGAACCTGCGTGCAATCCATCTTGTTCAGCCATGGTTG
TGGCAAGCTTATCATCGTGTTTTTCAAAGGAAAACCACGTCCCCGTGGTTCGGGGGGCCTAGACGTTTTT
TTAACCTCGACTAAACACATGTAAAGCATGTGCACCGAGGCCCCAGATCAGATCCCATACAATGGGGTAC
CTTCTGGGCATCCTTCAGCCCCTTGTTGAATACGCTTGAGGAGAGCCATTTGACTCTTTCCACAACTATC
CAACTCACAACGTGGCACTGGGGTTGTGCCGCCTTTGCAGGTGTATCTTATACACGTGGCTTTTGGCCGC
AGAGGCACCTGTCGCCAGGTGGGGGGTTCCGCTGCCTGCAAAGGGTCGCTACAGACGTTGTTTGTCTTCA
AGAAGCTTCCAGAGGAACTGCTTCCTTCACGACATTCAACAGACCTTGCATTCCTTTGGCGAGAGGGGAA
AGACCCCTAGGAATGCTCGTCAAGAAGACAGGGCCAGGTTTCCGGGCCCTCACATTGCCAAAAGACGGCA
ATATGGTGGAAAATAACATATAGACAAACGCACACCGGCCTTATTCCAAGCGGCTTCGGCCAGTAACGTT
AGGGGGGGGGGCGGGATCCTCAACCCAGCCCAGGCTTGCCCAGTCTGTGGCCCTCGTGGGCCAGCAGCCA
CTCTTTCACGGCGAGCCCGCCCTCGTAGCCCCCCACGTCCAGGTCGCCCTGCACCACCCGGTGGCAGGGG
ATCAGAATGGGCACGGGATTTCCGCTCAGGGCGGTTTTCACGGCGGCGGTGGCGGCGGGATTGCCGGCCA
GGGCGGCCAGGTGGCTGTAGCTGATGACCTCTCCGAACTTCACCACTTTCAGCAGTTTCCACAGCACCTG
GCGGGTAAAGCTCTCCTGCTGGAACACTGGGTGGTGCAGGGCTGGCACAGGGAACTCCTCGATGGCCTCA
GGCTGGTGAAAGTAGGCGTTGAGCCAGGCGGTGGCCTGCATCAGTGGCTCTGGTCCGCCCAGCACGGCGG
CTGGGGCAGGCACTTCCACGGCGTCGGCGGCAGATGTTCCTTTGCCCAGGAAGATGATACGGTGCAGGCC
CTGTTCGCACCCAGACAGTTCCAGCTTGCCCAGAGGGCTATCCAGGGTGGTGCGCTTCATTTCGCAGTCT
TTGTCCATACTCCCTGAGCCGCCTGATGCAGAGCCCCCACCGCTGCCGCTCCGAAGACCGGAGAGCTCTT
CAAAGAAGGCCACTCGGGACTTGGCGCTCTGCAAGGTGAGCTTTTTAATGGTATTGTGCTTGCTGCTGCC
ACCCCTGTCGGAGTTCTCATTGTGCAGAATATCCAGAGCTGTCTCCCTCTCTTTCAGTTTCAAGGCCTCG
ATTTCTGTCTTGAGTTCATTGAGCTGCTCCTGCAGATGCTTGCTCTTTTCCATGTATTCCACTTTTTCTT
TCTCTATCTCCATGGAAAGCCGCTTCATGTCAGTATCTTTGAAGTCGAAAGACAGGCTGTCACCAATGAG
GTTGAAGCTTGGTATGTCAGGAGGCAACGGTGCTGGAATTGGGTTCATGGGCGGGTACGTGGGCTTGGTG
GCAATCTCCAGGAGCTTCTGCTTGGCTCTTCGCTCCGCCTCGCGTGCTTCCTGCAGGTCCTGCTTCAGCT
GATCTGCCTCTTTGGCCCTCCTCTCTGACTCCTCAGCCATCTTCAGTGCCAGCACCTCGGCTTCCAGCAC
CTTCTGCTCCATCAGGCGCTTCTCCTCCTCCGTGCGAATCGCTGTGGCCTTGATGCGCTGCATTTCCTGC
TCAGCCTCTGCGGCCTTCTGGGCCAGAAGTTTTGCCTCCTCCTCGGTGATCTGGGCCTTTTCAGCCAACA
GGTCAGCTGTCTCCTCAGACCGCATCAGTGCTTCGTTGGCCATTGTTGCTTCTTCTTTCATCTGCAGCAG
CCTCCTCTCCAACTCATCCCTCGTGCGTTCAGCCTCCTCCCTCATCTGCTTCTCTCGAGCGAGGCGCTGC
CGCTCCATCTGCTTTCTAGCCTTCTCCTCCCTGGCCTGGGCTTTCATCTGCTGAACTTCCAAAGAATCGG
CTTTCCTTCTCCTCATAAATAGATCATGGTTCCCGATACATAGCTGGAGAATCAGCTTATTAACACGAAG
CTTTGAGGAGTTAAACTTGAAGACATCAATTTTCTTATCCAGTGGTTTAATAGTAAACTCCTTGTCACTG
TACGAGATGTTTCGGATTTCATTCCACGGGAAGGAGATCTTGGGGGTCAGTCTGTTCTCAGGGTCATAAA
TGTGAAGCCCCAGGGCATCCACTCCAAGCAGCAGCTCTGTGCCCTTTTTATTCCGGATTGCAAAGTAGTT
CACACCGTACATCTCCAGGTCCTGAGCTATCTTCAGATATTCCATTTCAGCTTCATCCCTGGCTCGGCCT
CGGTGCTCTGCGTACCAAGCAGTAATTCTCTCCTCCCACATTTCCGGAGTCATCTGATACAGATTTATTA
CCCTTTTTGGAAGCAATTCCTCTTGGGCCAAAAATCCCCGCTTGTGAACACTGGGGTCGTAGTCACCATA
CTTGGCCTGGACGGCGTAAGAAGCCAGGAGCACAGAAGCCTCAGGAGGGCAGTAGATCTTTTCATCTAAA
ATCTGCTTCTTTACCTGTAAGAAGAATAAATGTTGTGTGATCTCCTGAACCAGCTCCTCTTCAGCATTCT
CAGGATAAAATTTGGCCAAGAAGTGAAAGGTGACTGGTTCTTCCTTTGAAACATCATGATCCAGTACCTT
CTTGTCCATTTTGAGCCAGGCCACTGTGTCCTTGATTGTGTACTGCAGTCCAAAGAACCAGGTTTCTCGG
AGCCCCAGAGTCCGGCACACCAAATCAAAGAGGTCCTTCCCTTTCCACTTCATCTCGCAATTGAACTCCA
TCTCGGCGTCCATGGTGACGATCCTCACGGTGAACGTCTTGGGTTGCTTCCTCTTGAGAGAGCTGAAGCT
CATGCGGGAAGCGATGGCCCCGGCCATGAATTCACCGGAAATAGATCCTCTAGTAGAGTCGGTGTCTTCT
ATGGAGGTCAAAACAGCGTGGATGGCGTCTCCAGGCGATCTGACGGTTCACTAAACGAGCTCTGCTTATA
TAGACCTCCCACCGTACACGCCTACCGCCCATTTGCGTCAATGGGGCGGAGTTGTTACGACATTTTGGAA
AGTCCCGTTGATTTTGGTGCCAAAACAAACTCCCATTGACGTCAATGGGGTGGAGACTTGGAAATCCCCG
TGAGTCAAACCGCTATCCACGCCCATTGATGTACTGCCAAAACCGCATCACCATGGTAATAGCGATGACT
AATACGTAGATGTACTGCCAAGTAGGAAAGTCCCATAAGGTCATGTACTGGGCATAATGCCAGGCGGGCC
ATTTACCGTCATTGACGTCAATAGGGGGCGTACTTGGCATATGATACACTTGATGTACTGCCAAGTGGGC
AGTTTACCGTAAATACTCCACCCATTGACGTCAATGGAAAGTCCCTATTGGCGTTACTATGGGAACATAC
GTCATTATTGACGTCAATGGGCGGGGGTCGTTGGGCGGTCAGCCAGGCGGGCCATTTACCGTAAGTTATG
TAACGCGGAACTCCCAAGCTTATCGATAAACTGGATCTCTGCTGTCCCTGTAATAAACCCGAAAATTTTG
AATTTTTGTAATTTGTTTTTGTAATTCTTTAGTTTGTATGTCTGTTGCTATTATGTCTACTATTCTTTCC
CCTGCACTGTACCCCCCAATCCCCCCTTTTCTTTTAAAGGCGATACCGTCGAGATCCGTTCACTAATCGA
ATGGATCTGTCTCTGTCTCTCTCTCCACCTTCTTCTTCTATTCCTTCGGGCCTGTCGGGTCCCCTCGGGG
TTGGGAGGTGGGTCTGAAACGATAATGGTGAATATCCCTGCCTAACTCTATTCACTATAGAAAGTACAGC
AAAAACTATTCTTAAACCTACCAAGCCTCCTACTATCATTATGAATAATTTTATATACCACAGCCAATTT
GTTATGTTAAACCAATTCCACAAACTTGCCCATTTATCTAATTCCAATAATTCTTGTTCATTCTTTTCTT
GCTGGTTTTGCGATTCTTCAATTAAGGAGTGTATTAAGCTTGTGTAATTGTTAATTTCTCTGTCCCACTC
CATCCAGGTCGTGTGATTCCAAATCTGTTCCAGAGATTTATTACTCCAACTAGCATTCCAAGGCACAGCA
GTGGTGCAAATGAGTTTTCCAGAGCAACCCCAAATCCCCAGGAGCTGTTGATCCTTTAGGTATCTTTCCA
CAGCCAGGATTCTTGCCTGGAGCTGCTTGATGCCCCAGACTGTGAGTTGCAACAGATGCTGTTGCGCCTC
AATAGCCCTCAGCAAATTGTTCTGCTGCTGCACTATACCAGACAATAATTGTCTGGCCTGTACCGTCAGC
GTCATTGACGCTGCGCCCATAGTGCTTCCTGCTGCTCCCAAGAACCCAAGGAACAAAGCTCCTATTCCCA
CTGCTCTTTTTTCTCTCTGCACCACTCTTCTCTTTGCCTTGGTGGGTGCTACTCCTAATGGTTCAATTTT
TACTACTTTATATTTATATAATTCACTTCTCCAATTGTCCCTCATATCTCCTCCTCCAGGTCTGAAGATC
AGCGGCCGGCCGCTTGCTGTGCGGTGGTCTTACTTTTGTTTTGCTCTTCCTCTATCTTGTCTAAAGCTTC
CTTGGTGTCTTTTATCTCTATCCTTTGATGCACACAATAGAGGGTTGCTACTGTATTATATAATGATCTA
AGTTCTTCTGATCCTGTCTGAAGGGATGGTTGTAGCTGTCCCAGTATTTGTCTACAGCCTTCTGATGTTT
CTAACAGGCCAGGATTAACTGCGAATCGTTCTAGCTCCCTGCTTGCCCATACTATATGTTTTAATTTATA
TTTTTTCTTTCCCCCTGGCCTTAACCGAATTTTTTCCCATCGCGATCTAATTCTCCCCCGCTTAATACTG
ACGCTCTCGCACCCATCTCTCTCCTTCTAGCCTCCGCTAGTCAAAATTTTTGGCGTACTCACCAGTCGCC
GCCCCTCGCCTCTTGCCGTGCGCGCTTCAGCAAGCCGAGTCCTGCGTCGAGAGAGCTCCTCTGGTTTCCC
TTTCGCTTTCAAGTCCCTGTTCGGGCGCCACTGCTAGAGATTTTCCACACTGACTAAAAGGGTCTGAGGG
ATCTCTAGTTACCAGAGTCACACAACAGACGGGCACACACTACTTGAAGCACTCAAGGCAAGCTTTATTG
AGGCTTAAGCAGTGGGTTCCCTAGTTAGCCAGAGAGCTCCCAGGCTCAGATCTGGTCTAACCAGAGAGAC
CCAGTACAGGCAAAAAGCAGCTGCTTATATGCAGGATCTGAGGGCTCGCCACTCCCCAGTCCCGCCCAGG
CCACGCCTCCCTGGAAAGTCCCCAGCGGAAAGTCCCTTGTAGCAAGCTCGATATCAGCAGTTCTTGAAGT
ACTCCGGATGCAGCTCTCGGGCCACGTGATGAAATGCTAGGCGGCTGTCAAACCTCCACTCTAACACTTC
TCTCTCCGGGTCATCCATCCCATGCAGGCTCACAGGGTGTAACAAGCTGGTGTTCTCTCCTTTATTGGCC
TCTTCTACCTTATCTGGCTCAACTGGTACTAGCTTGTAGCACCATCCAAAGGTCAGTGGATATCTGACCC
CTGGCCCTGGTGTGTAGTTCTGCTAATCAGGGAAGTAGCCTTGTGTGTGGTAGATCCACAGATCAAGGAT
ATCTTGTCTTCTTTGGGAGTGAATTAGCCCTTCCAACTACTAAGTTTGTAGTACATATTTAACAAATACA
ATTTCTTTAAAATGAAAATAATTCAGAGGAATCACAGGTTTAGAGTAAATGAAACCACAGGTAATTGGCA
GTGGTAATAGGGTATGGGGTGGGAAGTTTGGGATGATTTTGGTTAGCTTGAGTTATCCAGTTGATCCAGA
CATGATAAGATACATTGATGAGTTTGGACAAACCACAACTAGAATGCAGTGAAAAAAATGCTTTATTTGT
GAAATTTGTGATGCTATTGCTTTATTTGTAACCATTATAAGCTGCAATAAACAAGTTGATCTCCCGATCC
GTCGACGTCAGGTGGCACTTTTCGGGGAAATGTGCGCGGAACCCCTATTTGTTTATTTTTCTAAATACAT
TCAAATATGTATCCGCTCATGAGACAATAACCCTGATAAATGCTTCAATAATATTGAAAAAGGAAGAGTA
TGAGTATTCAACATTTCCGTGTCGCCCTTATTCCCTTTTTTGCGGCATTTTGCCTTCCTGTTTTTGCTCA
CCCAGAAACGCTGGTGAAAGTAAAAGATGCTGAAGATCAGTTGGGTGCACGAGTGGGTTACATCGAACTG
GATCTCAACAGCGGTAAGATCCTTGAGAGTTTTCGCCCCGAAGAACGTTTTCCAATGATGAGCACTTTTA
AAGTTCTGCTATGTGGCGCGGTATTATCCCGTATTGACGCCGGGCAAGAGCAACTCGGTCGCCGCATACA
CTATTCTCAGAATGACTTGGTTGAGTACTCACCAGTCACAGAAAAGCATCTTACGGATGGCATGACAGTA
AGAGAATTATGCAGTGCTGCCATAACCATGAGTGATAACACTGCGGCCAACTTACTTCTGACAACGATCG
GAGGACCGAAGGAGCTAACCGCTTTTTTGCACAACATGGGGGATCATGTAACTCGCCTTGATCGTTGGGA
ACCGGAGCTGAATGAAGCCATACCAAACGACGAGCGTGACACCACGATGCCTGTAGCAATGGCAACAACG
TTGCGCAAACTATTAACTGGCGAACTACTTACTCTAGCTTCCCGGCAACAATTAATAGACTGGATGGAGG
CGGATAAAGTTGCAGGACCACTTCTGCGCTCGGCCCTTCCGGCTGGCTGGTTTATTGCTGATAAATCTGG
AGCCGGTGAGCGTGGGTCTCGCGGTATCATTGCAGCACTGGGGCCAGATGGTAAGCCCTCCCGTATCGTA
GTTATCTACACGACGGGGAGTCAGGCAACTATGGATGAACGAAATAGACAGATCGCTGAGATAGGTGCCT
CACTGATTAAGCATTGGTAACTGTCAGACCAAGTTTACTCATATATACTTTAGATTGATTTAAAACTTCA
TTTTTAATTTAAAAGGATCTAGGTGAAGATCCTTTTTGATAATCTCATGACCAAAATCCCTTAACGTGAG
TTTTCGTTCCACTGAGCGTCAGACCCCGTAGAAAAGATCAAAGGATCTTC
Features (pLannotate 1.2.2; 24 found; start..end, strand, type, name):
      1..589     +  rep_origin     ori: high-copy-number ColE1/pMB1/pBR322/pUC origin of replication
    772..864     +  CDS            lacI (fragment): lac repressor; lacI; The lac repressor binds to the lac operator to inhibit transcription in E. coli. This inhibition can be relieved by adding lactose or isopropyl-β-D-thiogalactopyranoside (IPTG).
    877..898     +  protein_bind   CAP binding site: CAP binding activates transcription in the presence of cAMP. E. coli catabolite activator protein
    913..943     +  promoter       lac promoter: promoter for the E. coli lac operon
    951..967     +  protein_bind   lac operator: The lac repressor binds to the lac operator to inhibit transcription in E. coli. This inhibition can be relieved by adding lactose or isopropyl-β-D-thiogalactopyranoside (IPTG). lac repressor encoded by lacI
   1119..1376    -  LTR            5' LTR (truncated): truncated 5' long terminal repeat (LTR) from HIV-1
   1424..1942    -  CDS            nef (fragment): NEF_HV1BR - Experimental evidence at protein level: Swiss-Prot protein existence level 1. Extracellular Nef protein targets CD4(+) T-lymphocytes for apoptosis by interacting with CXCR4 surface receptors (PubMed:14990729). From Human immunodeficiency virus type 1 group M subtype B (isolate BRU/LAI) (HIV-1).
   1959..2547    -  misc_feature   WPRE: woodchuck hepatitis virus posttranscriptional regulatory element
   2561..3350    -  CDS            NeoR/KanR (fragment): aminoglycoside phosphotransferase from Tn5; aph(3')-II (or nptII); confers resistance to neomycin, kanamycin, and G418 (Geneticin®)
   3369..3831    -  misc_feature   IRES: internal ribosome entry site (IRES) of the encephalomyocarditis virus (EMCV)
   3943..4488    -  CDS            SNAP-tag®: human O6-alkylguanine-DNA-alkyltransferase variant that forms covalent bonds with benzylguanine derivatives fast-reacting variant, optimized for mammalian expression
   4543..6327    -  CDS            NF2: MERL_HUMAN - Also known as SCH. Experimental evidence at protein level: Swiss-Prot protein existence level 1. Probable regulator of the Hippo/SWH (Sav/Wts/Hpo) signaling pathway, a signaling pathway that plays a pivotal role in tumor suppression by restricting proliferation and promoting apoptosis. Along with WWC1 can synergistically induce the phosphorylation of LATS1 and LATS2 and can probably function in the regulation of the Hippo/SWH (Sav/Wts/Hpo) signaling pathway. May act as a membrane stabilizing protein. May inhibit PI3 kinase by binding to AGAP2 and impairing its stimulating activity
   6428..6631    -  promoter       CMV promoter: human cytomegalovirus (CMV) immediate early promoter
   6632..6935    -  enhancer       CMV enhancer: human cytomegalovirus immediate early enhancer
   6993..7108    -  misc_feature   cPPT/CTS: central polypurine tract and central termination sequence of HIV-1 (lacking the first T)
   7123..7223    -  CDS            Rev (fragment): human immunodeficiency virus 1 (HIV-1) Rev protein; rev; enhances nuclear export of unspliced and incompletely spliced viral mRNAs
   7600..7833    -  misc_feature   RRE: The Rev response element (RRE) of HIV-1 allows for Rev-dependent mRNA export from the nucleus to the cytoplasm.
   8008..8346    -  CDS            HIV-1 gag (fragment): gag protein from human immunodeficiency virus 1; gag
   8330..8455    -  misc_feature   HIV-1 Ψ: packaging signal of human immunodeficiency virus type 1
   8502..8759    -  LTR            5' LTR (truncated): truncated 5' long terminal repeat (LTR) from HIV-1
   8807..9136    -  CDS            nef (fragment): NEF_HV1BR - Experimental evidence at protein level: Swiss-Prot protein existence level 1. Extracellular Nef protein targets CD4(+) T-lymphocytes for apoptosis by interacting with CXCR4 surface receptors (PubMed:14990729). From Human immunodeficiency virus type 1 group M subtype B (isolate BRU/LAI) (HIV-1).
   9303..9437    -  polyA_signal   SV40 poly(A) signal: SV40 polyadenylation signal
   9485..9589    +  promoter       AmpR promoter: bla
   9590..10450   +  CDS            AmpR: β-lactamase; bla; confers resistance to ampicillin, carbenicillin, and related antibiotics
