[The description below was written by a language model from this plasmid's Addgene catalogue record and pLannotate feature annotations shown in this document.]
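Description:
pLVX-IRES-NEO-NF2-18-SNAP is a lentiviral expression plasmid of about 10.6 kb, built on the pLVX-IRES-Neo backbone, for delivering SNAP-tagged human NF2 (merlin) into mammalian cells. In bacteria it is maintained as a high-copy plasmid through a ColE1/pUC-type origin and selected with ampicillin via the β-lactamase gene. Remnants of the lac promoter/operator region lie next to the origin and play no role in the payload.

The HIV-1-derived transfer cassette is bounded by two LTR elements. The automated annotation labels both as truncated 5' LTRs, each with adjacent nef-derived sequence, so the exact LTR configuration cannot be read from the table alone. Between them sit the Ψ packaging signal with a gag fragment, the Rev response element for Rev-dependent nuclear export of the genomic RNA, and the cPPT/CTS, which aids nuclear import of the reverse-transcribed genome. The CMV immediate-early enhancer and promoter drive a bicistronic transcript. Its first open reading frame is the human NF2 coding sequence fused at its C terminus to the SNAP-tag, with a short gap between the two. The "18" in the name may refer to this linker, although the record does not say so. An EMCV IRES then allows translation of the neomycin phosphotransferase gene from the same mRNA, so G418 resistance is coupled to expression of the fusion. A WPRE downstream enhances transcript stability and expression.

SNAP-tag binds benzylguanine-derivatised substrates covalently, which allows fluorescent labelling of merlin in cells. The associated publication title concerns merlin–Rac antagonism in proliferative signalling. Virus production requires packaging and envelope functions supplied in trans.
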