Addgene plasmid #241367: pLVX-IRES-NEO-NF2-18-SNAP
Purpose: Lentiviral expression of SNAP-tagged NF2
Depositing lab: Gaudenz Danuser. Depositing organization: University of Texas Southwestern Medical Center. Publication: Morphological control of merlin-Rac antagonism in proliferation-promoting signaling. Weiss BG, Keth JM, Bhatt K, Doyal M, Hahn KM, Noh J, Isogai T, Danuser G. Sci Signal. 2025 May 20;18(887):eadk0922. doi: 10.1126/scisignal.adk0922. Epub 2025 May 20. PubMed 40392939.
Backbone
  Vector backbone: PLVX-IRES-NEO
  Vector type: Lentiviral
Growth in bacteria
  Bacterial resistance: Ampicillin, 100 μg/mL
  Growth temperature: 37°C
  Growth strain: NEB Stable
  Copy number: High Copy
Gene/Insert
  Gene/Insert name: NF2 (alt name: MERLIN)
  Species: H. sapiens (human)
  Entrez Gene: NF2 (a.k.a. ACN, BANF, SCH, SWNV, merlin-1)
  Promoter: CMV
  Tag / fusion protein: SNAP-tag (C terminal on insert)
  Cloning method: Gibson Cloning
Terms and licenses: Academic/Nonprofit Terms; Industry Terms: Not Available to Industry
How to cite: pLVX-IRES-NEO-NF2-18-SNAP was a gift from Gaudenz Danuser (Addgene plasmid # 241367 ; http://n2t.net/addgene:241367 ; RRID:Addgene_241367)
